>Addgene plasmid #110346 | pBABE.puro/TO/Flag/HuR.wt | addgene full sequence | sequence record 215276 | Addgene NGS Result
CTGAATATGGGCCAAACAGGATATCTGTGGTAAGCAGTTCCTGCCCCGGCTCAGGGCCAAGAACAGATGG
AACAGCTGAATATGGGCCAAACAGGATATCTGTGGTAAGCAGTTCCTGCCCCGGCTCAGGGCCAAGAACA
GATGGTCCCCAGATGCGGTCCAGCCCTCAGCAGTTTCTAGAGAACCATCAGATGTTTCCAGGGTGCCCCA
AGGACCTGAAATGACCCTGTGCCTTATTTGAACTAACCAATCAGTTCGCTTCTCGCTTCTGTTCGCGCGC
TTCTGCTCCCCGAGCTCAATAAAAGAGCCCACAACCCCTCACTCGGGGCGCCAGTCCTCCGATTGACTGA
GTCGCCCGGGTACCCGTGTATCCAATAAACCCTCTTGCAGTTGCATCCGACTTGTGGTCTCGCTGTTCCT
TGGGAGGGTCTCCTCTGAGTGATTGACTACCCGTCAGCGGGGGTCTTTCATTTGGGGGCTCGTCCGGGAT
CGGGAGACCCCTGCCCAGGGACCACCGACCCACCACCGGGAGGCAAGCTGGCCAGCAACTTATCTGTGTC
TGTCCGATTGTCTAGTGTCTATGACTGATTTTATGCGCCTGCGTCGGTACTAGTTAGCTAACTAGCTCTG
TATCTGGCGGACCCGTGGTGGAACTGACGAGTTCTGAACACCCGGCCGCAACCCTGGGAGACGTCCCAGG
GACTTTGGGGGCCGTTTTTGTGGCCCGACCTGAGGAAGGGAGTCGATGTGGAATCCGACCCCGTCAGGAT
ATGTGGTTCTGGTAGGAGACGAGAACCTAAAACAGTTCCCGCCTCCGTCTGAATTTTTGCTTTCGGTTTG
GAACCGAAGCCGCGCGTCTTGTCTGCTGCAGCGCTGCAGCATCGTTCTGTGTTGTCTCTGTCTGACTGTG
TTTCTGTATTTGTCTGAAAATTAGGGCCAGACTGTTACCACTCCCTTAAGTTTGACCTTAGGTCACTGGA
AAGATGTCGAGCGGATCGCTCACAACCAGTCGGTAGATGTCAAGAAGAGACGTTGGGTTACCTTCTGCTC
TGCAGAATGGCCAACCTTTAACGTCGGATGGCCGCGAGACGGCACCTTTAACCGAGACCTCATCACCCAG
GTTAAGATCAAGGTCTTTTCACCTGGCCCGCATGGACACCCAGACCAGGTCCCCTACATCGTGACCTGGG
AAGCCTTGGCTTTTGACCCCCCTCCCTGGGTCAAGCCCTTTGTACACCCTAAGCCTCCGCCTCCTCTTCC
TCCATCCGCCCCGTCTCTCCCCCTTGAACCTCCTCGTTCGACCCCGCCTCGATCCTCCCTTTATCCAGCC
CTCACTCCTTCTCTAGGCGCCGGCCGGATCTCCCTATCAGTGATAGAGATCGTCGACGAGCTCGTTTAGT
GAACCGTCAGATCGCCTGGAGACGCCATCCACGCTGTTTTGACCTCCATAGAAGACACCGGGACCGATCC
AGCCTCCGGACTCTAGCGTTTAAACTTAAGCTGCCACCATGGACTACAAGGACGACGATGACAAGAAGCT
TGGTACCATGTCTAATGGTTATGAAGACCACATGGCCGAAGACTGCAGGGGTGACATCGGGAGAACGAAT
TTGATCGTCAACTACCTCCCTCAGAACATGACCCAGGATGAGTTACGAAGCCTGTTCAGCAGCATTGGTG
AAGTTGAATCTGCAAAACTTATTCGGGATAAAGTAGCAGGACACAGCTTGGGCTATGGCTTTGTGAACTA
CGTGACCGCGAAGGATGCAGAGAGAGCGATCAACACGCTGAACGGCTTGAGGCTCCAGTCAAAAACCATT
AAGGTGTCGTATGCTCGCCCGAGCTCAGAGGTGATCAAAGACGCCAACTTGTACATCAGCGGGCTCCCGC
GGACCATGACCCAGAAGGACGTAGAAGACATGTTCTCTCGGTTTGGGCGGATCATCAACTCGCGGGTCCT
CGTGGATCAGACTACAGGTTTGTCCAGAGGGGTTGCGTTTATCCGGTTTGACAAACGGTCGGAGGCAGAA
GAGGCAATTACCAGTTTCAATGGTCATAAACCCCCAGGTTCCTCTGAGCCCATCACAGTGAAGTTTGCAG
CCAACCCCAACCAGAACAAAAACGTGGCACTCCTCTCGCAGCTGTACCACTCGCCAGCGCGACGGTTCGG
AGGCCCCGTTCACCACCAGGCGCAGAGATTCAGGTTCTCCCCCATGGGCGTCGATCACATGAGCGGGCTC
TCTGGCGTCAACGTGCCAGGAAACGCCTCCTCCGGCTGGTGCATTTTCATCTACAACCTGGGGCAGGATG
CCGACGAGGGGATCCTCTGGCAGATGTTTGGGCCGTTTGGTGCCGTCACCAATGTGAAAGTGATCCGCGA
CTTCAACACCAACAAGTGCAAAGGGTTTGGCTTTGTGACCATGACAAACTATGAAGAAGCCGCGATGGCC
ATAGCCAGCCTGAACGGCTACCGCCTGGGGGACAAAATCTTACAGGTTTCCTTCAAAACCAACAAGTCCC
ACAAATAACTCGACCCTGTGGAATGTGTGTCAGTTAGGGTGTGGAAAGTCCCCAGGCTCCCCAGCAGGCA
GAAGTATGCAAAGCATGCATCTCAATTAGTCAGCAACCAGGTGTGGAAAGTCCCCAGGCTCCCCAGCAGG
CAGAAGTATGCAAAGCATGCATCTCAATTAGTCAGCAACCATAGTCCCGCCCCTAACTCCGCCCATCCCG
CCCCTAACTCCGCCCAGTTCCGCCCATTCTCCGCCCCATGGCTGACTAATTTTTTTTATTTATGCAGAGG
CCGAGGCCGCCTCGGCCTCTGAGCTATTCCAGAAGTAGTGAGGAGGCTTTTTTGGAGGCCTAGGCTTTTG
CAAAAAGCTTACCATGACCGAGTACAAGCCCACGGTGCGCCTCGCCACCCGCGACGACGTCCCCAGGGCC
GTACGCACCCTCGCCGCCGCGTTCGCCGACTACCCCGCCACGCGCCACACCGTCGATCCGGACCGCCACA
TCGAGCGGGTCACCGAGCTGCAAGAACTCTTCCTCACGCGCGTCGGGCTCGACATCGGCAAGGTGTGGGT
CGCGGACGACGGCGCCGCGGTGGCGGTCTGGACCACGCCGGAGAGCGTCGAAGCGGGGGCGGTGTTCGCC
GAGATCGGCCCGCGCATGGCCGAGTTGAGCGGTTCCCGGCTGGCCGCGCAGCAACAGATGGAAGGCCTCC
TGGCGCCGCACCGGCCCAAGGAGCCCGCGTGGTTCCTGGCCACCGTCGGCGTCTCGCCCGACCACCAGGG
CAAGGGTCTGGGCAGCGCCGTCGTGCTCCCCGGAGTGGAGGCGGCCGAGCGCGCCGGGGTGCCCGCCTTC
CTGGAGACCTCCGCGCCCCGCAACCTCCCCTTCTACGAGCGGCTCGGCTTCACCGTCACCGCCGACGTCG
AGGTGCCCGAAGGACCGCGCACCTGGTGCATGACCCGCAAGCCCGGTGCCTGACGCCCGCCCCACGACCC
GCAGCGCCCGACCGAAAGGAGCGCACGACCCCATGCATCGATAAAATAAAAGATTTTATTTAGTCTCCAG
AAAAAGGGGGGAATGAAAGACCCCACCTGTAGGTTTGGCAAGCTAGCTTAAGTAACGCCATTTTGCAAGG
CATGGAAAAATACATAACTGAGAATAGAGAAGTTCAGATCAAGGTCAGGAACAGATGGAACAGCTGAATA
TGGGCCAAACAGGATATCTGTGGTAAGCAGTTCCTGCCCCGGCTCAGGGCCAAGAACAGATGGAACAGCT
GAATATGGGCCAAACAGGATATCTGTGGTAAGCAGTTCCTGCCCCGGCTCAGGGCCAAGAACAGATGGTC
CCCAGATGCGGTCCAGCCCTCAGCAGTTTCTAGAGAACCATCAGATGTTTCCAGGGTGCCCCAAGGACCT
GAAATGACCCTGTGCCTTATTTGAACTAACCAATCAGTTCGCTTCTCGCTTCTGTTCGCGCGCTTCTGCT
CCCCGAGCTCAATAAAAGAGCCCACAACCCCTCACTCGGGGCGCCAGTCCTCCGATTGACTGAGTCGCCC
GGGTACCCGTGTATCCAATAAACCCTCTTGCAGTTGCATCCGACTTGTGGTCTCGCTGTTCCTTGGGAGG
GTCTCCTCTGAGTGATTGACTACCCGTCAGCGGGGGTCTTTCACATGCAGCATGTATCAAAATTAATTTG
GTTTTTTTTCTTAAGTATTTACATTAAATGGCCATAGTTGCATTAATGAATCGGCCAACGCGCGGGGAGA
GGCGGTTTGCGTATTGGGCGCTCTTCCGCTTCCTCGCTCACTGACTCGCTGCGCTCGGTCGTTCGGCTGC
GGCGAGCGGTATCAGCTCACTCAAAGGCGGTAATACGGTTATCCACAGAATCAGGGGATAACGCAGGAAA
GAACATGTGAGCAAAAGGCCAGCAAAAGGCCAGGAACCGTAAAAAGGCCGCGTTGCTGGCGTTTTTCCAT
AGGCTCCGCCCCCCTGACGAGCATCACAAAAATCGACGCTCAAGTCAGAGGTGGCGAAACCCGACAGGAC
TATAAAGATACCAGGCGTTTCCCCCTGGAAGCTCCCTCGTGCGCTCTCCTGTTCCGACCCTGCCGCTTAC
CGGATACCTGTCCGCCTTTCTCCCTTCGGGAAGCGTGGCGCTTTCTCATAGCTCACGCTGTAGGTATCTC
AGTTCGGTGTAGGTCGTTCGCTCCAAGCTGGGCTGTGTGCACGAACCCCCCGTTCAGCCCGACCGCTGCG
CCTTATCCGGTAACTATCGTCTTGAGTCCAACCCGGTAAGACACGACTTATCGCCACTGGCAGCAGCCAC
TGGTAACAGGATTAGCAGAGCGAGGTATGTAGGCGGTGCTACAGAGTTCTTGAAGTGGTGGCCTAACTAC
GGCTACACTAGAAGAACAGTATTTGGTATCTGCGCTCTGCTGAAGCCAGTTACCTTCGGAAAAAGAGTTG
GTAGCTCTTGATCCGGCAAACAAACCACCGCTGGTAGCGGTGGTTTTTTTGTTTGCAAGCAGCAGATTAC
GCGCAGAAAAAAAGGATCTCAAGAAGATCCTTTGATCTTTTCTACGGGGTCTGACGCTCAGTGGAACGAA
AACTCACGTTAAGGGATTTTGGTCATGAGATTATCAAAAAGGATCTTCACCTAGATCCTTTTGCGGCCGC
AAATCAATCTAAAGTATATATGAGTAAACTTGGTCTGACAGTTACCAATGCTTAATCAGTGAGGCACCTA
TCTCAGCGATCTGTCTATTTCGTTCATCCATAGTTGCCTGACTCCCCGTCGTGTAGATAACTACGATACG
GGAGGGCTTACCATCTGGCCCCAGTGCTGCAATGATACCGCGAGACCCACGCTCACCGGCTCCAGATTTA
TCAGCAATAAACCAGCCAGCCGGAAGGGCCGAGCGCAGAAGTGGTCCTGCAACTTTATCCGCCTCCATCC
AGTCTATTAATTGTTGCCGGGAAGCTAGAGTAAGTAGTTCGCCAGTTAATAGTTTGCGCAACGTTGTTGC
CATTGCTACAGGCATCGTGGTGTCACGCTCGTCGTTTGGTATGGCTTCATTCAGCTCCGGTTCCCAACGA
TCAAGGCGAGTTACATGATCCCCCATGTTGTGCAAAAAAGCGGTTAGCTCCTTCGGTCCTCCGATCGTTG
TCAGAAGTAAGTTGGCCGCAGTGTTATCACTCATGGTTATGGCAGCACTGCATAATTCTCTTACTGTCAT
GCCATCCGTAAGATGCTTTTCTGTGACTGGTGAGTACTCAACCAAGTCATTCTGAGAATAGTGTATGCGG
CGACCGAGTTGCTCTTGCCCGGCGTCAATACGGGATAATACCGCGCCACATAGCAGAACTTTAAAAGTGC
TCATCATTGGAAAACGTTCTTCGGGGCGAAAACTCTCAAGGATCTTACCGCTGTTGAGATCCAGTTCGAT
GTAACCCACTCGTGCACCCAACTGATCTTCAGCATCTTTTACTTTCACCAGCGTTTCTGGGTGAGCAAAA
ACAGGAAGGCAAAATGCCGCAAAAAAGGGAATAAGGGCGACACGGAAATGTTGAATACTCATACTCTTCC
TTTTTCAATATTATTGAAGCATTTATCAGGGTTATTGTCTCATGAGCGGATACATATTTGAATGTATTTA
GAAAAATAAACAAATAGGGGTTCCGCGCACATTTCCCCGAAAAGTGCCACCTGCAGC
Features (pLannotate 1.2.2; 15 found; start..end, strand, type, name):
      1..470     +  LTR            LTR: long terminal repeat from Moloney murine leukemia virus
    594..868     +  misc_feature   MESV Ψ (fragment): packaging signal of murine embryonic stem cell virus
    935..1351    +  CDS            gag (truncated): truncated Moloney murine leukemia virus (MMLV) gag gene lacking the start codon
   1361..1380    +  promoter       PLtetO-1 promoter (fragment): modified phage lambda PL promoter with tet operator sites (Lutz and Bujard, 1997)
   1388..1421    +  promoter       TRE3GV promoter (fragment): 3rd-generation Tet-responsive promoter that can be activated by binding of Tet-On® 3G, optimized for retroviral and lentiviral vectors
   1515..1535    +  CDS            FLAG (fragment): FLAG® epitope tag, followed by an enterokinase cleavage site
   1548..2525    +  CDS            ELAVL1: ELAV1_HUMAN - Also known as HUR. Experimental evidence at protein level: Swiss-Prot protein existence level 1. RNA-binding protein that binds to the 3'-UTR region of mRNAs and increases their stability (PubMed:14517288, PubMed:18285462, PubMed:31358969). Involved in embryonic stem cells (ESCs) differentiation: preferentially binds mRNAs that are not methylated by N6-methyladenosine (m6A), stabilizing them, promoting ESCs differentiation (By similarity). Binds to poly-U elements and AU-rich elements (AREs) in the 3'-UTR of target mRNAs (PubMed:8626503, PubMed:17632515, PubMed:18285462, PubMed:2
   2545..2874    +  promoter       SV40 promoter: SV40 enhancer and early promoter
   2884..3483    +  CDS            PuroR: puromycin N-acetyltransferase; pac from Streptomyces alboniger; confers resistance to puromycin
   3582..3703    +  LTR            3' LTR (ΔU3) (fragment): self-inactivating 3' long terminal repeat (LTR) from Moloney murine leukemia virus
   3704..4173    +  LTR            LTR: long terminal repeat from Moloney murine leukemia virus
   4239..4291    -  CDS            lacI (fragment): lac repressor; lacI; The lac repressor binds to the lac operator to inhibit transcription in E. coli. This inhibition can be relieved by adding lactose or isopropyl-β-D-thiogalactopyranoside (IPTG).
   4474..5062    -  rep_origin     ori: high-copy-number ColE1/pMB1/pBR322/pUC origin of replication
   5222..6082    -  CDS            AmpR: β-lactamase; bla; confers resistance to ampicillin, carbenicillin, and related antibiotics
   6083..6187    -  promoter       AmpR promoter: bla
