[The description below was written by a language model from this plasmid's Addgene catalogue record and pLannotate feature annotations shown in this document.]
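Description:
pBABE.puro/TO/Flag/HuR.wt is a Moloney murine leukemia virus-based retroviral expression vector built on the pBABE-puro backbone. It is intended to deliver doxycycline-inducible, FLAG-tagged wild-type human HuR (ELAVL1) into mammalian cells. In bacteria it is maintained as a high-copy plasmid through a ColE1/pUC-type origin and selected with ampicillin via the β-lactamase gene and its own promoter. The catalogue gives a total size of about 6.3 kb, while the sequenced record behind the feature table is slightly shorter, at about 6.2 kb.

The retroviral cassette is bounded by two MMLV long terminal repeats. Downstream of the 5′ LTR lie the packaging signal (Ψ) and a truncated gag segment lacking its start codon, which together support encapsidation of the genomic RNA when gag-pol and envelope functions are supplied in trans. The depositor notes that separate packaging and VSV-G plasmids are recommended. The insert was transferred from a pcDNA5/FRT/TO-derived plasmid as a fragment carrying a tet operator (TO) element and the FLAG tag. This matches the short tet-operator-type promoter fragments annotated just upstream of the N-terminal FLAG epitope and the ELAVL1 coding sequence. The catalogue lists the promoter as "gag", and no complete dedicated promoter is annotated ahead of the insert, so what drives HuR transcription is not clearly stated. Operator-based regulation of this kind normally relies on a Tet repressor present in the target cells, with doxycycline relieving repression. Downstream, an SV40 early promoter drives puromycin N-acetyltransferase for selection of transduced cells.

HuR is an RNA-binding protein that binds AU-rich elements in mRNA 3′ UTRs and stabilises those transcripts. The construct suits the generation of stable cell lines with inducible, epitope-tagged HuR expression.
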