Addgene plasmid #110346: pBABE.puro/TO/Flag/HuR.wt
Purpose: Doxycycline inducible mammalian retroviral expression of HuR (wild type) with FLAG tag
Depositing lab: Sandra Martha Gomes Dias. Depositing organization: Centro Nacional de Pesquisa em Energia e Materiais (CNPEM).
Backbone
  Vector backbone: pBABE-puro
  Backbone manufacturer: Plasmid #1764
  Backbone size w/o insert (bp): 5177
  Total vector size (bp): 6308
  Modifications to backbone: Sequence obtained from pcDNA5/FRT/TO/Flag-HuR.wt (Addgene #110368) using BglII-XhoI enzymes, containing 1xTO/Flag
  Vector type: Mammalian Expression, Retroviral
  Selectable markers: Puromycin
Growth in bacteria
  Bacterial resistance: Ampicillin, 100 μg/mL
  Growth temperature: 37°C
  Growth strain: NEB Stable
  Copy number: High Copy
Gene/Insert
  Gene/Insert name: ELAV like RNA binding protein 1 (alt names: ELAVL1; HuR)
  Species: H. sapiens (human)
  Insert size (bp): 981
  GenBank ID: 1994 NM_001419
  Entrez Gene: ELAVL1 (a.k.a. ELAV1, HUR, Hua, MelG)
  Promoter: gag
  Tag / fusion protein: FLAG (N terminal on insert)
  Cloning method: Restriction Enzyme; 5′ cloning site BamHI (destroyed during cloning); 3′ cloning site XhoI (destroyed during cloning)
  Sequencing primers: 5′ pBABE 5' 5'-CTTTATCCAGCCCTCAC-3'
Terms and licenses: Academic/Nonprofit Terms; Industry Terms: Not Available to Industry
Depositor comments: Weinberg Lab recommends using pUMVC (Addgene #8449) and VSV-G (#8454) for packaging.
How to cite: pBABE.puro/TO/Flag/HuR.wt was a gift from Sandra Martha Gomes Dias (Addgene plasmid # 110346 ; http://n2t.net/addgene:110346 ; RRID:Addgene_110346)
